>Addgene plasmid #164795 | pJEP230-Lenti-TRE3G-4xMyc-GluN2B(E1479Q)-WPRE-pA | addgene full sequence | sequence record 366281 | Addgene NGS Result
AATGTAGTCTTATGCAATACTCTTGTAGTCTTGCAACATGGTAACGATGAGTTAGCAACATGCCTTACAA
GGAGAGAAAAAGCACCGTGCATGCCGATTGGTGGAAGTAAGGTGGTACGATCGTGCCTTATTAGGAAGGC
AACAGACGGGTCTGACATGGATTGGACGAACCACTGAATTGCCGCATTGCAGAGATATTGTATTTAAGTG
CCTAGCTCGATACATAAACGGGTCTCTCTGGTTAGACCAGATCTGAGCCTGGGAGCTCTCTGGCTAACTA
GGGAACCCACTGCTTAAGCCTCAATAAAGCTTGCCTTGAGTGCTTCAAGTAGTGTGTGCCCGTCTGTTGT
GTGACTCTGGTAACTAGAGATCCCTCAGACCCTTTTAGTCAGTGTGGAAAATCTCTAGCAGTGGCGCCCG
AACAGGGACTTGAAAGCGAAAGGGAAACCAGAGGAGCTCTCTCGACGCAGGACTCGGCTTGCTGAAGCGC
GCACGGCAAGAGGCGAGGGGCGGCGACTGGTGAGTACGCCAAAAATTTTGACTAGCGGAGGCTAGAAGGA
GAGAGATGGGTGCGAGAGCGTCAGTATTAAGCGGGGGAGAATTAGATCGCGATGGGAAAAAATTCGGTTA
AGGCCAGGGGGAAAGAAAAAATATAAATTAAAACATATAGTATGGGCAAGCAGGGAGCTAGAACGATTCG
CAGTTAATCCTGGCCTGTTAGAAACATCAGAAGGCTGTAGACAAATACTGGGACAGCTACAACCATCCCT
TCAGACAGGATCAGAAGAACTTAGATCATTATATAATACAGTAGCAACCCTCTATTGTGTGCATCAAAGG
ATAGAGATAAAAGACACCAAGGAAGCTTTAGACAAGATAGAGGAAGAGCAAAACAAAAGTAAGACCACCG
CACAGCAAGCGGCCGCTGATCTTCAGACCTGGAGGAGGAGATATGAGGGACAATTGGAGAAGTGAATTAT
ATAAATATAAAGTAGTAAAAATTGAACCATTAGGAGTAGCACCCACCAAGGCAAAGAGAAGAGTGGTGCA
GAGAGAAAAAAGAGCAGTGGGAATAGGAGCTTTGTTCCTTGGGTTCTTGGGAGCAGCAGGAAGCACTATG
GGCGCAGCGTCAATGACGCTGACGGTACAGGCCAGACAATTATTGTCTGGTATAGTGCAGCAGCAGAACA
ATTTGCTGAGGGCTATTGAGGCGCAACAGCATCTGTTGCAACTCACAGTCTGGGGCATCAAGCAGCTCCA
GGCAAGAATCCTGGCTGTGGAAAGATACCTAAAGGATCAACAGCTCCTGGGGATTTGGGGTTGCTCTGGA
AAACTCATTTGCACCACTGCTGTGCCTTGGAATGCTAGTTGGAGTAATAAATCTCTGGAACAGATTTGGA
ATCACACGACCTGGATGGAGTGGGACAGAGAAATTAACAATTACACAAGCTTAATACACTCCTTAATTGA
AGAATCGCAAAACCAGCAAGAAAAGAATGAACAAGAATTATTGGAATTAGATAAATGGGCAAGTTTGTGG
AATTGGTTTAACATAACAAATTGGCTGTGGTATATAAAATTATTCATAATGATAGTAGGAGGCTTGGTAG
GTTTAAGAATAGTTTTTGCTGTACTTTCTATAGTGAATAGAGTTAGGCAGGGATATTCACCATTATCGTT
TCAGACCCACCTCCCAACCCCGAGGGGACCCGACAGGCCCGAAGGAATAGAAGAAGAAGGTGGAGAGAGA
GACAGAGACAGATCCATTCGATTAGTGAACGGATCTCGACGGTATCGGTTAACTTTTAAAAGAAAAGGGG
GGATTGGGGGGTACAGTGCAGGGGAAAGAATAGTAGACATAATAGCAACAGACATACAAACTAAAGAATT
ACAAAAACAAATTACAAAAATTCAAAATTTTATCGATACGCGTATCACGAGACTAGCCTCGAGTTGGCTT
TACTCCCTATCAGTGATAGAGAACGTATGAAGAGTTTACTCCCTATCAGTGATAGAGAACGTATGCAGAC
TTTACTCCCTATCAGTGATAGAGAACGTATAAGGAGTTTACTCCCTATCAGTGATAGAGAACGTATGACC
AGTTTACTCCCTATCAGTGATAGAGAACGTATCTACAGTTTACTCCCTATCAGTGATAGAGAACGTATAT
CCAGTTTACTCCCTATCAGTGATAGAGAACGTATAAGCTTTAGGCGTGTACGGTGGGCGCCTATAAAAGC
AGAGCTCGTTTAGTGAACCGTCAGATCGCCTGGAGCAATTCCACAACACTTTTGTCTTATACCAACTTTC
CGTACCACTTCCTACCCTCGTAAAGGATCCGCCGCCACCATGAAGCCCAGCGCAGAGTGCTGTTCTCCCA
AGTTCTGGTTGGTGTTGGCCGTCTTGGCCGTATCGGGCAGCAAAGCTCGTTCCCAAAAGAGCGCCCCCAG
CATCGGCATCGCTGTCATCCTCGTGGGCACTTCCGACGAAGTGGCCATAAAAGATGCCAACGGTGAACAA
AAGCTAATCTCCGAGGAAGACTTGAATGGGGAGCAGAAACTGATTTCTGAAGAGGATCTCAACGGCGAAC
AAAAGCTTATTTCTGAAGAGGATTTGAATGGAGAGCAGAAACTCATTTCCGAAGAGGATCTGCACGAGAA
AGATGACTTCCATCATCTCTCAGTAGTTCCCCGGGTGGAGCTGGTAGCCATGAACGAGACTGACCCAAAG
AGCATAATCACCCGCATCTGCGATCTTATGTCTGACCGGAAGATCCAGGGGGTGGTGTTCGCGGATGACA
CGGACCAGGAAGCCATCGCCCAGATCCTCGATTTCATTTCTGCTCAGACTCTCACCCCCATCCTGGGCAT
CCATGGGGGCTCATCTATGATAATGGCAGATAAGGATGAGTCCTCCATGTTCTTCCAGTTTGGCCCATCC
ATTGAACAGCAAGCTTCTGTCATGCTCAACATCATGGAAGAATACGACTGGTACATCTTCTCCATCGTCA
CCACCTACTTCCCCGGCTACCAGGACTTCGTGAACAAGATCCGCAGCACTATTGAGAACAGCTTTGTAGG
CTGGGAGCTCGAGGAAGTCCTCCTGCTAGACATGTCTCTAGACGATGGCGACTCTAAGATTCAGAATCAG
CTGAAGAAGCTGCAGAGCCCCATCATTCTCCTCTACTGCACAAAGGAAGAAGCCACCTACATCTTCGAAG
TAGCTAACTCAGTTGGGCTGACTGGCTACGGCTACACATGGATCGTGCCGAGTCTGGTGGCGGGGGATAC
AGACACGGTGCCTTCAGAGTTCCCCACGGGGCTCATCTCTGTGTCATATGACGAATGGGACTATGGCCTT
CCTGCCAGAGTGAGAGATGGGATTGCCATCATCACCACTGCTGCCTCGGACATGCTGTCCGAACACAGTT
TCATCCCTGAGCCCAAGAGCAGTTGCTACAACACCCACGAGAAGAGGATCTACCAGTCTAACATGCTGAA
TAGGTATCTGATCAACGTCACTTTTGAAGGGAGAAACCTGTCCTTCAGTGAAGATGGCTACCAGATGCAT
CCGAAGCTGGTGATAATCCTTCTGAACAAGGAGAGGAAGTGGGAGAGGGTGGGAAAATGGAAAGACAAGT
CCCTGCAGATGAAATACTACGTGTGGCCTCGAATGTGTCCAGAGACTGAAGAACAGGAAGATGACCATCT
GAGCATCGTTACCTTGGAGGAGGCACCGTTTGTCATTGTGGAAAGTGTGGACCCTCTCAGTGGGACCTGC
ATGCGGAATACAGTCCCGTGCCAGAAGCGCATCATCTCTGAGAATAAAACAGATGAGGAACCAGGCTACA
TCAAAAAATGCTGCAAGGGGTTTTGTATTGATATCCTTAAGAAAATTTCTAAGTCTGTGAAGTTCACCTA
TGACCTTTACCTGGTGACCAATGGCAAGCATGGAAAGAAAATCAACGGGACCTGGAACGGCATGATTGGT
GAGGTGGTCATGAAGAGGGCCTACATGGCAGTGGGATCACTAACTATCAATGAAGAACGGTCAGAGGTGG
TTGACTTCTCTGTGCCCTTCATAGAGACTGGCATCAGTGTCATGGTATCACGCAGCAATGGGACTGTGTC
ACCTTCTGCCTTCTTAGAGCCATTCAGTGCTGACGTGTGGGTGATGATGTTTGTGATGCTGCTCATTGTC
TCTGCTGTAGCTGTCTTTGTCTTTGAATACTTCAGCCCTGTGGGTTACAACCGGTGCCTAGCTGATGGCA
GAGAGCCAGGCGGCCCATCTTTCACCATCGGCAAAGCGATTTGGTTACTCTGGGGTCTGGTGTTTAACAA
CTCCGTACCTGTGCAGAACCCAAAGGGGACCACCTCCAAGATCATGGTGTCAGTGTGGGCCTTCTTTGCT
GTCATTTTCCTGGCCAGCTACACTGCCAACTTAGCCGCCTTCATGATCCAAGAGGAGTATGTGGACCAGG
TTTCCGGCCTGAGTGACAAGAAGTTCCAGAGACCTAATGACTTCTCACCCCCTTTCCGCTTTGGGACTGT
GCCCAATGGCAGCACAGAGAGGAATATCCGTAATAACTATGCAGAAATGCATGCCTACATGGGAAAGTTC
AACCAAAGGGGTGTAGATGATGCCTTGCTCTCCCTGAAAACAGGGAAACTTGATGCATTCATCTACGATG
CAGCCGTGCTCAACTACATGGCTGGAAGAGACGAAGGCTGCAAGCTGGTGACCATTGGCAGTGGCAAGGT
CTTTGCTTCTACGGGCTATGGCATTGCTATCCAAAAAGACTCTGGTTGGAAACGCCAGGTGGACCTTGCT
ATCCTGCAGCTGTTTGGAGATGGGGAGATGGAAGAACTGGAAGCTCTCTGGCTCACTGGCATTTGCCACA
ATGAGAAGAATGAGGTTATGAGCAGCCAGCTGGACATTGACAACATGGCGGGCGTCTTCTATATGTTGGG
GGCAGCCATGGCTCTCAGCCTCATCACCTTCATCTGTGAACATCTCTTCTATTGGCAGTTCCGACATTGC
TTCATGGGTGTCTGTTCTGGCAAGCCTGGCATGGTCTTCTCCATCAGCAGAGGTATCTACAGCTGTATCC
ACGGAGTAGCTATAGAGGAGCGCCAATCCGTGATGAACTCCCCCACTGCCACCATGAACAACACACACTC
CAATATCCTACGCTTGCTCCGAACGGCCAAAAACATGGCCAACCTGTCTGGAGTCAACGGCTCCCCCCAG
AGTGCCCTGGACTTCATCCGCCGTGAGTCCTCTGTCTATGACATCTCTGAGCATCGCCGCAGCTTCACGC
ATTCAGACTGCAAGTCGTACAATAACCCACCCTGTGAGGAAAACCTGTTCAGTGACTACATTAGTGAGGT
AGAGAGAACATTTGGCAACCTGCAGCTGAAGGACAGCAATGTGTACCAAGACCACTATCACCATCACCAC
CGGCCCCACAGCATCGGCAGCACCAGCTCCATTGATGGGCTCTATGACTGTGACAACCCACCCTTTACCA
CCCAGCCCAGGTCAATCAGCAAGAAACCCCTGGACATTGGCCTGCCCTCCTCCAAACACAGCCAGCTCAG
CGACCTGTACGGCAAGTTCTCTTTCAAGAGTGACCGCTACAGTGGCCATGATGACTTGATTCGATCGGAT
GTCTCAGACATCTCCACGCATACTGTCACCTATGGCAACATCGAGGGCAACGCAGCCAAGAGGAGGAAGC
AGCAATATAAGGACAGTCTAAAGAAGCGGCCAGCCTCGGCCAAATCTAGGAGGGAGTTTGATGAAATCGA
GCTGGCCTACCGTCGCCGACCACCCCGCTCCCCAGACCACAAGCGCTACTTCAGGGACAAAGAAGGGCTC
CGAGACTTCTACCTGGACCAGTTCCGAACAAAGGAGAACTCGCCTCACTGGGAGCACGTGGACTTAACTG
ACATTTACAAAGAACGTAGTGATGACTTCAAGCGAGATTCGGTCAGTGGAGGCGGGCCCTGTACCAACAG
GTCTCACCTTAAACACGGAACAGGCGATAAGCACGGAGTGGTAGGCGGGGTGCCTGCTCCTTGGGAGAAG
AACCTGACCAATGTGGATTGGGAGGATAGGTCTGGGGGCAACTTCTGCCGCAGCTGTCCCTCCAAGCTGC
ACAATTACTCCTCTACGGTGGCAGGGCAAAACTCGGGCCGGCAGGCCTGCATCAGGTGTGAGGCCTGCAA
GAAGGCTGGCAACCTGTATGACATCAGCGAGGACAACTCCCTGCAGGAACTGGACCAGCCTGCTGCCCCT
GTGGCTGTGTCATCCAACGCCTCCACCACCAAGTATCCTCAAAGCCCGACTAATTCCAAGGCCCAGAAGA
AGAATCGGAACAAACTGCGCCGGCAGCACTCCTACGACACCTTCGTGGACCTGCAGAAGGAGGAGGCCGC
CTTGGCCCCACGCAGCGTGAGCCTGAAAGACAAGGGCCGATTCATGGATGGGAGCCCCTACGCCCATATG
TTTGAGATGCCAGCTGGTGAGAGCTCCTTTGCCAACAAGTCCTCAGTGACCACTGCCGGACACCATCACA
ACAATCCCGGCAGCGGCTACATGCTCAGCAAGTCGCTCTACCCTGACCGGGTCACGCAAAACCCTTTCAT
CCCCACTTTTGGGGATGATCAGTGCTTGCTTCACGGCAGCAAATCCTACTTCTTCAGGCAGCCCACGGTG
GCAGGGGCGTCGAAAACAAGGCCGGACTTCCGGGCCCTTGTCACCAATAAGCCAGTGGTGTCAGCCCTTC
ATGGGGCTGTGCCAGGTCGTTTCCAGAAGGACATTTGTATAGGGAACCAGTCCAACCCCTGTGTGCCTAA
CAACAAAAACCCCAGGGCTTTCAATGGCTCCAGCAATGGACATGTTTATGAGAAACTTTCTAGTATTCAG
TCTGATGTCTGAGTGAGGGGAATTGATCCGGTACCCGCGTACCGGTTAGTAATGATCGACAATCAACCTC
TGGATTACAAAATTTGTGAAAGATTGACTGGTATTCTTAACTATGTTGCTCCTTTTACGCTATGTGGATA
CGCTGCTTTAATGCCTTTGTATCATGCTATTGCTTCCCGTATGGCTTTCATTTTCTCCTCCTTGTATAAA
TCCTGGTTGCTGTCTCTTTATGAGGAGTTGTGGCCCGTTGTCAGGCAACGTGGCGTGGTGTGCACTGTGT
TTGCTGACGCAACCCCCACTGGTTGGGGCATTGCCACCACCTGTCAGCTCCTTTCCGGGACTTTCGCTTT
CCCCCTCCCTATTGCCACGGCGGAACTCATCGCCGCCTGCCTTGCCCGCTGCTGGACAGGGGCTCGGCTG
TTGGGCACTGACAATTCCGTGGTGTTGTCGGGGAAGCTGACGTCCTTTCCATGGCTGCTCGCCTGTGTTG
CCACCTGGATTCTGCGCGGGACGTCCTTCTGCTACGTCCCTTCGGCCCTCAATCCAGCGGACCTTCCTTC
CCGCGGCCTGCTGCCGGCTCTGCGGCCTCTTCCGCGTCTTCGCCTTCGCCCTCAGACGAGTCGGATCTCC
CTTTGGGCCGCCTCCCCGCCTGGCGATGGTACCTTTAAGACCAATGACTTACAAGGCAGCTGTAGATCTT
AGCCACTTTTTAAAAGAAAAGGGGGGACTGGAAGGGCTAATTCACTCCCAACGAAGACAAGATCTGCTTT
TTGCTTGTACTGGGTCTCTCTGGTTAGACCAGATCTGAGCCTGGGAGCTCTCTGGCTAACTAGGGAACCC
ACTGCTTAAGCCTCAATAAAGCTTGCCTTGAGTGCTTCAAGTAGTGTGTGCCCGTCTGTTGTGTGACTCT
GGTAACTAGAGATCCCTCAGACCCTTTTAGTCAGTGTGGAAAATCTCTAGCAGTAGTAGTTCATGTCATC
TTATTATTCAGTATTTATAACTTGCAAAGAAATGAATATCAGAGAGTGAGAGGAACTTGTTTATTGCAGC
TTATAATGGTTACAAATAAAGCAATAGCATCACAAATTTCACAAATAAAGCATTTTTTTCACTGCATTCT
AGTTGTGGTTTGTCCAAACTCATCAATGTATCTTATCATGTCTGGCTCTAGCTATCCCGCCCCTAACTCC
GCCCATCCCGCCCCTAACTCCGCCCAGTTCCGCCCATTCTCCGCCCCATGGCTGACTAATTTTTTTTATT
TATGCAGAGGCCGAGGCCGCCTCGGCCTCTGAGCTATTCCAGAAGTAGTGAGGAGGCTTTTTTGGAGGCC
TAGGGACGTACCCAATTCGCCCTATAGTGAGTCGTATTACGCGCGCTCACTGGCCGTCGTTTTACAACGT
CGTGACTGGGAAAACCCTGGCGTTACCCAACTTAATCGCCTTGCAGCACATCCCCCTTTCGCCAGCTGGC
GTAATAGCGAAGAGGCCCGCACCGATCGCCCTTCCCAACAGTTGCGCAGCCTGAATGGCGAATGGG
[124 nt withheld, positions 8467-8590]
C
[91 nt withheld, positions 8592-8682]
A
[49 nt withheld, positions 8684-8732]
CCTTTGACGTTGGAGTCCACGTTCTTT
[37 nt withheld, positions 8760-8796]
ACCCTATCTCGGTCTATTCTTTTGATTTATAAGGGATTTTGCCGATTTCGGCCTATTGGTTAAAAAATGA
GCTGATTTAACAAAAATTTAACGCGAATTTTAACAAAATATTAACGCTTACAATTTAGGTGGCACTTTTC
GGGGAAATGTGCGCGGAACCCCTATTTGTTTATTTTTCTAAATACATTCAAATATGTATCCGCTCATGAG
ACAATAACCCTGATAAATGCTTCAATAATATTGAAAAAGGAAGAGTATGAGTATTCAACATTTCCGTGTC
GCCCTTATTCCCTTTTTTGCGGCATTTTGCCTTCCTGTTTTTGCTCACCCAGAAACGCTGGTGAAAGTAA
AAGATGCTGAAGATCAGTTGGGTGCACGAGTGGGTTACATCGAACTGGATCTCAACAGCGGTAAGATCCT
TGAGAGTTTTCGCCCCGAAGAACGTTTTCCAATGATGAGCACTTTTAAAGTTCTGCTATGTGGCGCGGTA
TTATCCCGTATTGACGCCGGGCAAGAGCAACTCGGTCGCCGCATACACTATTCTCAGAATGACTTGGTTG
AGTACTCACCAGTCACAGAAAAGCATCTTACGGATGGCATGACAGTAAGAGAATTATGCAGTGCTGCCAT
AACCATGAGTGATAACACTGCGGCCAACTTACTTCTGACAACGATCGGAGGACCGAAGGAGCTAACCGCT
TTTTTGCACAACATGGGGGATCATGTAACTCGCCTTGATCGTTGGGAACCGGAGCTGAATGAAGCCATAC
CAAACGACGAGCGTGACACCACGATGCCTGTAGCAATGGCAACAACGTTGCGCAAACTATTAACTGGCGA
ACTACTTACTCTAGCTTCCCGGCAACAATTAATAGACTGGATGGAGGCGGATAAAGTTGCAGGACCACTT
CTGCGCTCGGCCCTTCCGGCTGGCTGGTTTATTGCTGATAAATCTGGAGCCGGTGAGCGTGGGTCTCGCG
GTATCATTGCAGCACTGGGGCCAGATGGTAAGCCCTCCCGTATCGTAGTTATCTACACGACGGGGAGTCA
GGCAACTATGGATGAACGAAATAGACAGATCGCTGAGATAGGTGCCTCACTGATTAAGCATTGGTAACTG
TCAGACCAAGTTTACTCATATATACTTTAGATTGATTTAAAACTTCATTTTTAATTTAAAAGGATCTAGG
TGAAGATCCTTTTTGATAATCTCATGACCAAAATCCCTTAACGTGAGTTTTCGTTCCACTGAGCGTCAGA
CCCCGTAGAAAAGATCAAAGGATCTTCTTGAGATCCTTTTTTTCTGCGCGTAATCTGCTGCTTGCAAACA
AAAAAACCACCGCTACCAGCGGTGGTTTGTTTGCCGGATCAAGAGCTACCAACTCTTTTTCCGAAGGTAA
CTGGCTTCAGCAGAGCGCAGATACCAAATACTGTTCTTCTAGTGTAGCCGTAGTTAGGCCACCACTTCAA
GAACTCTGTAGCACCGCCTACATACCTCGCTCTGCTAATCCTGTTACCAGTGGCTGCTGCCAGTGGCGAT
AAGTCGTGTCTTACCGGGTTGGACTCAAGACGATAGTTACCGGATAAGGCGCAGCGGTCGGGCTGAACGG
GGGGTTCGTGCACACAGCCCAGCTTGGAGCGAACGACCTACACCGAACTGAGATACCTACAGCGTGAGCT
ATGAGAAAGCGCCACGCTTCCCGAAGGGAGAAAGGCGGACAGGTATCCGGTAAGCGGCAGGGTCGGAACA
GGAGAGCGCACGAGGGAGCTTCCAGGGGGAAACGCCTGGTATCTTTATAGTCCTGTCGGGTTTCGCCACC
TCTGACTTGAGCGTCGATTTTTGTGATGCTCGTCAGGGGGGCGGAGCCTATGGAAAAACGCCAGCAACGC
GGCCTTTTTACGGTTCCTGGCCTTTTGCTGGCCTTTTGCTCACATGTTCTTTCCTGCGTTATCCCCTGAT
TCTGTGGATAACCGTATTACCGCCTTTGAGTGAGCTGATACCGCTCGCCGCAGCCGAACGACCGAGCGCA
GCGAGTCAGTGAGCGAGGAAGCGGAAGAGCGCCCAATACGCAAACCGCCTCTCCCCGCGCGTTGGCCGAT
TCATTAATGCAGCTGGCACGACAGGTTTCCCGACTGGAAAGCGGGCAGTGAGCGCAACGCAATTAATGTG
AGTTAGCTCACTCATTAGGCACCCCAGGCTTTACACTTTATGCTTCCGGCTCGTATGTTGTGTGGAATTG
TGAGCGGATAACAATTTCACACAGGAAACAGCTATGACCATGATTACGCCAAGCGCGCAATTAACCCTCA
CTAAAGGGAACAAAAGCTGGAGCTGCAAGCTT
Features (pLannotate 1.2.2; 25 found; start..end, strand, type, name):
      3..229     +  promoter       RSV promoter: Rous sarcoma virus enhancer/promoter
    230..410     +  LTR            5' LTR (truncated): truncated 5' long terminal repeat (LTR) from HIV-1
    457..582     +  misc_feature   HIV-1 Ψ: packaging signal of human immunodeficiency virus type 1
    566..929     +  CDS            HIV-1 gag (fragment): gag protein from human immunodeficiency virus 1; gag
   1075..1308    +  misc_feature   RRE: The Rev response element (RRE) of HIV-1 allows for Rev-dependent mRNA export from the nucleus to the cytoplasm.
   1685..1785    +  CDS            Rev (fragment): human immunodeficiency virus 1 (HIV-1) Rev protein; rev; enhances nuclear export of unspliced and incompletely spliced viral mRNAs
   1804..1921    +  misc_feature   cPPT/CTS: central polypurine tract and central termination sequence of HIV-1
   1959..2334    +  promoter       TRE3G promoter: 3rd-generation Tet-responsive promoter that can be activated by binding of Tet-On® 3G
   2350..6939    +  CDS            Grin2b: NMDE2_MOUSE - Experimental evidence at protein level: Swiss-Prot protein existence level 1. Component of NMDA receptor complexes that function as heterotetrameric, ligand-gated ion channels with high calcium permeability and voltage-dependent sensitivity to magnesium. Channel activation requires binding of the neurotransmitter glutamate to the epsilon subunit, glycine binding to the zeta subunit, plus membrane depolarization to eliminate channel inhibition by Mg(2+) (PubMed:1377365, PubMed:26912815). Sensitivity to glutamate and channel kinetics depend on the subunit composition (PubMed:137736
   6991..7579    +  misc_feature   WPRE: woodchuck hepatitis virus posttranscriptional regulatory element
   7638..7657    +  misc_feature   cPPT/CTS (fragment): central polypurine tract and central termination sequence of HIV-1
   7659..7892    +  LTR            3' LTR (ΔU3): self-inactivating 3' long terminal repeat (LTR) from HIV-1
   7964..8085    +  polyA_signal   SV40 poly(A) signal: SV40 polyadenylation signal
   8125..8260    +  rep_origin     SV40 ori: SV40 origin of replication
   8281..8299    -  promoter       T7 promoter: promoter for bacteriophage T7 RNA polymerase
   8307..8462    +  CDS            lacZα (fragment): LacZα fragment of β-galactosidase; lacZ fragment
   8467..8895    +  rep_origin     f1 ori (sequence partly withheld): f1 bacteriophage origin of replication; arrow indicates direction of (+) strand synthesis
   8948..9052    +  promoter       AmpR promoter: bla
   9053..9913    +  CDS            AmpR: β-lactamase; bla; confers resistance to ampicillin, carbenicillin, and related antibiotics
  10084..10672   +  rep_origin     ori: high-copy-number ColE1/pMB1/pBR322/pUC origin of replication
  10855..10947   +  CDS            lacI (fragment): lac repressor; lacI; The lac repressor binds to the lac operator to inhibit transcription in E. coli. This inhibition can be relieved by adding lactose or isopropyl-β-D-thiogalactopyranoside (IPTG).
  10960..10981   +  protein_bind   CAP binding site: CAP binding activates transcription in the presence of cAMP. E. coli catabolite activator protein
  10996..11026   +  promoter       lac promoter: promoter for the E. coli lac operon
  11030..11052   +  protein_bind   lac operator (fragment): The lac repressor binds to the lac operator to inhibit transcription in E. coli. This inhibition can be relieved by adding lactose or isopropyl-β-D-thiogalactopyranoside (IPTG). lac repressor encoded by lacI
  11095..11113   +  promoter       T3 promoter: promoter for bacteriophage T3 RNA polymerase
