[The description below was written by a language model from this plasmid's Addgene catalogue record and pLannotate feature annotations shown in this document.]
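Description:
pJEP230-Lenti-TRE3G-4xMyc-GluN2B(E1479Q)-WPRE-pA is an 11.1 kb lentiviral transfer plasmid built on the Invitrogen pLenti7.3 backbone. It is designed for tetracycline-regulated expression of an epitope-tagged NMDA receptor subunit. In bacteria it is maintained through a high-copy ColE1/pUC-type origin and selected with ampicillin via the bla gene. An f1 origin, an SV40 origin and remnants of a lac/lacZα cloning region flanked by T7 and T3 promoters are also annotated in the backbone. The recorded host is a recombination-reducing strain, as is usual for plasmids with repeated LTRs.

The viral portion follows a third-generation, self-inactivating layout. An RSV promoter replaces the 5′ U3 to drive genomic RNA from a truncated HIV-1 5′ LTR. This is followed by the Ψ packaging signal with a gag fragment, the RRE for Rev-dependent nuclear export, and the cPPT/CTS. The unit ends in a ΔU3 3′ LTR with a downstream SV40 polyadenylation signal.

Between these elements, a TRE3G promoter controls a roughly 4.6 kb open reading frame that the annotation matches to mouse Grin2b (GluN2B). The catalogue record does not itself state the species. According to the record, the insert carries an N-terminal 4xMyc tag and the E1479Q substitution, although neither is annotated separately in the feature table. A WPRE downstream of the coding sequence enhances transcript stability and expression.

TRE3G is active only when bound by a Tet-On 3G-type transactivator, and no transactivator is encoded on this plasmid, so it must be supplied separately. No mammalian selection marker or fluorescent reporter is annotated. The associated publication concerns viral vectors for delivering large, difficult-to-express transgenes to neurons.
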