Addgene plasmid #164795: pJEP230-Lenti-TRE3G-4xMyc-GluN2B(E1479Q)-WPRE-pA
Purpose: pLenti vector backbone designed to express 4XMyc Tagged-GluN2B(E1479Q) from a TRE3G promoter.
Depositing lab: Jonathan Ploski. Depositing organization: University of Texas at Dallas. Publication: The production of viral vectors designed to express large and difficult to express transgenes within neurons. Holehonnur R, Lella SK, Ho A, Luong JA, Ploski JE. Mol Brain. 2015 Feb 24;8:12. doi: 10.1186/s13041-015-0100-7. PubMed 25887710.
Backbone
  Vector backbone: pLenti7.3
  Backbone manufacturer: Invitrogen
  Vector type: Lentiviral
Growth in bacteria
  Bacterial resistance: Ampicillin, 100 μg/mL
  Growth temperature: Room Temperature
  Growth strain: NEB Stable
  Copy number: Unknown
Gene/Insert
  Gene/Insert name: GluN2B
  Tag / fusion protein: 4xMyc (N terminal on insert)
Terms and licenses: Academic/Nonprofit Terms; Industry Terms: Not Available to Industry
How to cite: pJEP230-Lenti-TRE3G-4xMyc-GluN2B(E1479Q)-WPRE-pA was a gift from Jonathan Ploski (Addgene plasmid # 164795 ; http://n2t.net/addgene:164795 ; RRID:Addgene_164795)
